Addgene plasmid #147809: pT7-EGFP-C1-HsDCP2_97-392_V
Purpose: Mammalian Expression of HsDCP2_97-392
Depositing lab: Elisa Izaurralde. Depositing organization: Max Planck Institute for Developmental Biology. Publication: The activation of the decapping enzyme DCP2 by DCP1 occurs on the EDC4 scaffold and involves a conserved loop in DCP1. Chang CT, Bercovich N, Loh B, Jonas S, Izaurralde E. Nucleic Acids Res. 2014 Apr;42(8):5217-33. doi: 10.1093/nar/gku129. Epub 2014 Feb 8. PubMed 24510189.
Backbone
  Vector backbone: Unknown
  Vector type: Mammalian Expression
Growth in bacteria
  Bacterial resistance: Kanamycin, 50 μg/mL
  Growth temperature: 37°C
  Growth strain: DH5alpha
  Copy number: High Copy
Gene/Insert
  Gene/Insert name: HsDCP2_97-392
  Species: H. sapiens (human)
  Entrez Gene: DCP2 (a.k.a. NUDT20)
  Cloning method: Unknown
Terms and licenses: Academic/Nonprofit Terms; Industry Terms: Not Available to Industry
Depositor comments: ORF extracted fromNCBI: AY135173.1 Plasmids from this collection were made available to the research community and donated after the lab closed. Please note that the sequence provided by the depositing laboratory may be theoretical/predicted or based on Sanger sequencing results. There may be discrepancies between sequencing results obtained by Addgene and the depositor sequence. If an Addgene verified sequence is not available, please contact before placing your order to request that our lab fully sequence the plasmid.
How to cite: pT7-EGFP-C1-HsDCP2_97-392_V was a gift from Elisa Izaurralde (Addgene plasmid # 147809 ; http://n2t.net/addgene:147809 ; RRID:Addgene_147809)
