[The description below was written by a language model from this plasmid's Addgene catalogue record and pLannotate feature annotations shown in this document.]
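Description:
pT7-EGFP-C1-HsDCP2_97-392_V is a 5,645 nt mammalian expression plasmid for producing a fragment of the human mRNA decapping enzyme DCP2 (also known as NUDT20), spanning residues 97–392, fused to EGFP. The catalogue lists the backbone as unknown, but the name and feature layout match an EGFP-C1-type vector carrying an added T7 promoter. The CMV immediate early enhancer and promoter drive expression in mammalian cells. A bacteriophage T7 promoter sits just upstream of the EGFP coding sequence, which would also allow transcription by T7 RNA polymerase, for example in vitro. The DCP2 insert is not annotated in the feature table. The unannotated stretch between the end of EGFP and the SV40 polyadenylation signal is about the right size to hold it, which fits an N-terminal EGFP tag on the DCP2 fragment. The small HIV-1 LTR, ble and bGH poly(A) fragments called by the annotation software are short partial matches and probably not functional elements.

The plasmid is propagated in E. coli through a high-copy ColE1/pUC-type origin and selected with kanamycin. The NeoR/KanR (Tn5 aminoglycoside phosphotransferase) gene follows tandem bacterial (bla) and SV40 early promoters and ends with an HSV TK poly(A) signal, so the same marker can give G418 resistance in mammalian cells. An f1 origin is also present for single-stranded DNA production.

The associated publication concerns activation of DCP2 by DCP1 on the EDC4 scaffold. This suggests the construct was used to express a tagged DCP2 truncation in human cells for studies of the decapping complex, although the record does not state the specific experiments. The depositor notes that the supplied sequence may be theoretical or based on Sanger sequencing.
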