Features (pLannotate 1.2.2; 14 found; start..end, strand, type, name):
     61..364     +  enhancer       CMV enhancer: human cytomegalovirus immediate early enhancer
    365..568     +  promoter       CMV promoter: human cytomegalovirus (CMV) immediate early promoter
    564..597     +  LTR            5' LTR (truncated) (fragment): truncated 5' long terminal repeat (LTR) from HIV-1
    613..631     +  promoter       T7 promoter: promoter for bacteriophage T7 RNA polymerase
    665..1381    +  CDS            EGFP: EGFP is a basic (constitutively fluorescent) green fluorescent protein published in 1996, derived from Aequorea victoria. It is reported to be a rapidly-maturing weak dimer with moderate acid sensitivity.
   2433..2554    +  polyA_signal   SV40 poly(A) signal: SV40 polyadenylation signal
   2588..3016    -  rep_origin     f1 ori (sequence partly withheld): f1 bacteriophage origin of replication; arrow indicates direction of (+) strand synthesis
   3043..3147    +  promoter       AmpR promoter: bla
   3149..3506    +  promoter       SV40 promoter: SV40 enhancer and early promoter
   3541..4335    +  CDS            NeoR/KanR: aminoglycoside phosphotransferase from Tn5; aph(3')-II (or nptII); confers resistance to neomycin, kanamycin, and G418 (Geneticin®)
   4356..4508    +  CDS            ble (fragment): BLE_KLEPN - Experimental evidence at protein level: Swiss-Prot protein existence level 1. Binding protein with a strong affinity to the bleomycin family of antibiotics. Binds to CL990; an antimitotic-antibiotic compound. From Klebsiella pneumoniae.
   4567..4614    +  polyA_signal   HSV TK poly(A) signal: herpes simplex virus thymidine kinase polyadenylation signal (Cole and Stacy, 1985)
   4705..4721    -  polyA_signal   bGH poly(A) signal (fragment): bovine growth hormone polyadenylation signal
   4943..5531    +  rep_origin     ori: high-copy-number ColE1/pMB1/pBR322/pUC origin of replication
>Addgene plasmid #147809 | pT7-EGFP-C1-HsDCP2_97-392_V | depositor full sequence | sequence record 290256 | Full Sequence
TAGTTATTAATAGTAATCAATTACGGGGTCATTAGTTCATAGCCCATATATGGAGTTCCGCGTTACATAA
CTTACGGTAAATGGCCCGCCTGGCTGACCGCCCAACGACCCCCGCCCATTGACGTCAATAATGACGTATG
TTCCCATAGTAACGCCAATAGGGACTTTCCATTGACGTCAATGGGTGGAGTATTTACGGTAAACTGCCCA
CTTGGCAGTACATCAAGTGTATCATATGCCAAGTACGCCCCCTATTGACGTCAATGACGGTAAATGGCCC
GCCTGGCATTATGCCCAGTACATGACCTTATGGGACTTTCCTACTTGGCAGTACATCTACGTATTAGTCA
TCGCTATTACCATGGTGATGCGGTTTTGGCAGTACATCAATGGGCGTGGATAGCGGTTTGACTCACGGGG
ATTTCCAAGTCTCCACCCCATTGACGTCAATGGGAGTTTGTTTTGGCACCAAAATCAACGGGACTTTCCA
AAATGTCGTAACAACTCCGCCCCATTGACGCAAATGGGCGGTAGGCGTGTACGGTGGGAGGTCTATATAA
GCAGAGCTCTCTGGCTAACTAGAGAACCCACTGCTTACTGGCTTATCGAAATTAATACGACTCACTATAG
GGAGACCCAAGCTCTAGCGCTACCGGTCGCCACCATGGTGAGCAAGGGCGAGGAGCTGTTCACCGGGGTG
GTGCCCATCCTGGTCGAGCTGGACGGCGACGTAAACGGCCACAAGTTCAGCGTGTCCGGCGAGGGCGAGG
GCGATGCCACCTACGGCAAGCTGACCCTGAAGTTCATCTGCACCACCGGCAAGCTGCCCGTGCCCTGGCC
CACCCTCGTGACCACCCTGACCTACGGCGTGCAGTGCTTCAGCCGCTACCCCGACCACATGAAGCAGCAC
GACTTCTTCAAGTCCGCCATGCCCGAAGGCTACGTCCAGGAGCGCACCATCTTCTTCAAGGACGACGGCA
ACTACAAGACCCGCGCCGAGGTGAAGTTCGAGGGCGACACCCTGGTGAACCGCATCGAGCTGAAGGGCAT
CGACTTCAAGGAGGACGGCAACATCCTGGGGCACAAGCTGGAGTACAACTACAACAGCCACAACGTCTAT
ATCATGGCCGACAAGCAGAAGAACGGCATCAAGGTGAACTTCAAGATCCGCCACAACATCGAGGACGGCA
GCGTGCAGCTCGCCGACCACTACCAGCAGAACACCCCCATCGGCGACGGCCCCGTGCTGCTGCCCGACAA
CCACTACCTGAGCACCCAGTCCGCCCTGAGCAAAGACCCCAACGAGAAGCGCGATCACATGGTCCTGCTG
GAGTTCGTGACCGCCGCCGGGATCACTCTCGGCATGGACGAGCTGTACAAGTCCGGACTCAGATCTATGG
TACCAACATATGGTGCAATTATTCTTGATGAGACACTTGAAAATGTACTACTGGTTCAGGGGTACCTAGC
AAAATCAGGCTGGGGATTTCCAAAAGGAAAAGTAAATAAAGAAGAAGCTCCTCATGATTGTGCTGCTAGA
GAGGTCTTTGAAGAAACTGGTTTTGATATCAAAGACTATATTTGTAAGGATGATTACATTGAACTTCGAA
TCAATGACCAGCTTGCTCGTTTGTACATCATTCCAGGAATTCCAAAAGACACAAAATTTAACCCAAAAAC
TAGAAGAGAAATTCGGAACATTGAGTGGTTCTCTATTGAGAAATTGCCTTGTCATAGAAATGATATGACC
CCCAAATCCAAACTTGGTTTGGCACCTAACAAATTTTTTATGGCCATTCCCTTTATCAGACCATTAAGGG
ACTGGCTTTCTCGAAGATTTGGCGATTCCTCAGACAGTGACAATGGATTTTCCTCAACTGGTAGCACGCC
GGCTAAACCCACTGTGGAAAAATTGAGTCGAACCAAATTCCGCCACAGTCAGCAGTTATTTCCTGACGGT
TCTCCTGGTGACCAGTGGGTAAAGCACAGGCAACCACTGCAGCAAAAGCCATATAATAATCATTCTGAAA
TGTCTGACCTTTTAAAAGGAAAGAATCAAAGTATGAGGGGAAATGGCAGAAAACAGTATCAAGATTCACC
TAATCAAAAGAAAAGAACAAATGGGCTTCAGCCAGCAAAGCAGCAGAATTCTTTGATGAAGTGTGAAAAG
AAACTTCATCCACGGAAACTTCAGGATAATTTTGAAACAGATGCTGTATATGACTTGCCTAGCTCCAGTG
AAGACCAGTTGCTAGAACATGCCGAGGGACAGCCCGTGGCATGTAATTGAGGATCCACCGGATCTAGATA
ACTGATCATAATCAGCCATACCACATTTGTAGAGGTTTTACTTGCTTTAAAAAACCTCCCACAGAGGGAC
AGCCCGCCTCCCCCTGAACCTGAAACATAAAATGAATGCAATTGTTGTTGTTAACTTGTTTATTGCAGCT
TATAATGGTTACAAATAAAGCAATAGCATCACAAATTTCACAAATAAAGCATTTTTTTCACTGCATTCTA
GTTGTGGTTTGTCCAAACTCATCAATGTATCTTAACGCGTAAATTGTAAGCGTTAATATTTTGTTAAAAT
TCGCGTTAAATTTTTGTTAAATCAGCTCATTTTTTAACCAATAGGCCGAAATCGGCAAAATCCCTTATAA
ATCAAAAGAATAGACCGAGATAGGGT
[37 nt withheld, positions 2687-2723]
AAAGAACGTGGACTCCAACGTCAAAGG
[49 nt withheld, positions 2751-2799]
T
[91 nt withheld, positions 2801-2891]
G
[124 nt withheld, positions 2893-3016]
CAGGTGGCACTTTTCGGGGAAATGTGCGCGGAACCCCTATTTGTTTATTTTTCTAAATACATTCAAATAT
GTATCCGCTCATGAGACAATAACCCTGATAAATGCTTCAATAATATTGAAAAAGGAAGAGTCCTGAGGCG
GAAAGAACCAGCTGTGGAATGTGTGTCAGTTAGGGTGTGGAAAGTCCCCAGGCTCCCCAGCAGGCAGAAG
TATGCAAAGCATGCATCTCAATTAGTCAGCAACCAGGTGTGGAAAGTCCCCAGGCTCCCCAGCAGGCAGA
AGTATGCAAAGCATGCATCTCAATTAGTCAGCAACCATAGTCCCGCCCCTAACTCCGCCCATCCCGCCCC
TAACTCCGCCCAGTTCCGCCCATTCTCCGCCCCATGGCTGACTAATTTTTTTTATTTATGCAGAGGCCGA
GGCCGCCTCGGCCTCTGAGCTATTCCAGAAGTAGTGAGGAGGCTTTTTTGGAGGCCTAGGCTTTTGCAAA
GATCGATCAAGAGACAGGATGAGGATCGTTTCGCATGATTGAACAAGATGGATTGCACGCAGGTTCTCCG
GCCGCTTGGGTGGAGAGGCTATTCGGCTATGACTGGGCACAACAGACAATCGGCTGCTCTGATGCCGCCG
TGTTCCGGCTGTCAGCGCAGGGGCGCCCGGTTCTTTTTGTCAAGACCGACCTGTCCGGTGCCCTGAATGA
ACTGCAAGACGAGGCAGCGCGGCTATCGTGGCTGGCCACGACGGGCGTTCCTTGCGCAGCTGTGCTCGAC
GTTGTCACTGAAGCGGGAAGGGACTGGCTGCTATTGGGCGAAGTGCCGGGGCAGGATCTCCTGTCATCTC
ACCTTGCTCCTGCCGAGAAAGTATCCATCATGGCTGATGCAATGCGGCGGCTGCATACGCTTGATCCGGC
TACCTGCCCATTCGACCACCAAGCGAAACATCGCATCGAGCGAGCACGTACTCGGATGGAAGCCGGTCTT
GTCGATCAGGATGATCTGGACGAAGAGCATCAGGGGCTCGCGCCAGCCGAACTGTTCGCCAGGCTCAAGG
CGAGCATGCCCGACGGCGAGGATCTCGTCGTGACCCATGGCGATGCCTGCTTGCCGAATATCATGGTGGA
AAATGGCCGCTTTTCTGGATTCATCGACTGTGGCCGGCTGGGTGTGGCGGACCGCTATCAGGACATAGCG
TTGGCTACCCGTGATATTGCTGAAGAGCTTGGCGGCGAATGGGCTGACCGCTTCCTCGTGCTTTACGGTA
TCGCCGCTCCCGATTCGCAGCGCATCGCCTTCTATCGCCTTCTTGACGAGTTCTTCTGAGCGGGACTCTG
GGGTTCGAAATGACCGACCAAGCGACGCCCAACCTGCCATCACGAGATTTCGATTCCACCGCCGCCTTCT
ATGAAAGGTTGGGCTTCGGAATCGTTTTCCGGGACGCCGGCTGGATGATCCTCCAGCGCGGGGATCTCAT
GCTGGAGTTCTTCGCCCACCCTAGGGGGAGGCTAACTGAAACACGGAAGGAGACAATACCGGAAGGAACC
CGCGCTATGACGGCAATAAAAAGACAGAATAAAACGCACGGTGTTGGGTCGTTTGTTCATAAACGCGGGG
TTCGGTCCCAGGGCTGGCACTCTGTCGATACCCCACCGAGACCCCATTGGGGCCAATACGCCCGCGTTTC
TTCCTTTTCCCCACCCCACCCCCCAAGTTCGGGTGAAGGCCCAGGGCTCGCAGCCAACGTCGGGGCGGCA
GGCCCTGCCATAGCCTCAGGTTACTCATATATACTTTAGATTGATTTAAAACTTCATTTTTAATTTAAAA
GGATCTAGGTGAAGATCCTTTTTGATAATCTCATGACCAAAATCCCTTAACGTGAGTTTTCGTTCCACTG
AGCGTCAGACCCCGTAGAAAAGATCAAAGGATCTTCTTGAGATCCTTTTTTTCTGCGCGTAATCTGCTGC
TTGCAAACAAAAAAACCACCGCTACCAGCGGTGGTTTGTTTGCCGGATCAAGAGCTACCAACTCTTTTTC
CGAAGGTAACTGGCTTCAGCAGAGCGCAGATACCAAATACTGTCCTTCTAGTGTAGCCGTAGTTAGGCCA
CCACTTCAAGAACTCTGTAGCACCGCCTACATACCTCGCTCTGCTAATCCTGTTACCAGTGGCTGCTGCC
AGTGGCGATAAGTCGTGTCTTACCGGGTTGGACTCAAGACGATAGTTACCGGATAAGGCGCAGCGGTCGG
GCTGAACGGGGGGTTCGTGCACACAGCCCAGCTTGGAGCGAACGACCTACACCGAACTGAGATACCTACA
GCGTGAGCTATGAGAAAGCGCCACGCTTCCCGAAGGGAGAAAGGCGGACAGGTATCCGGTAAGCGGCAGG
GTCGGAACAGGAGAGCGCACGAGGGAGCTTCCAGGGGGAAACGCCTGGTATCTTTATAGTCCTGTCGGGT
TTCGCCACCTCTGACTTGAGCGTCGATTTTTGTGATGCTCGTCAGGGGGGCGGAGCCTATGGAAAAACGC
CAGCAACGCGGCCTTTTTACGGTTCCTGGCCTTTTGCTGGCCTTTTGCTCACATGTTCTTTCCTGCGTTA
TCCCCTGATTCTGTGGATAACCGTATTACCGCCATGCAT
